>Addgene plasmid #39140 | RGS16 | depositor partial sequence | sequence record 49191 | RGS16 sequence 502 bps
ATGCACCATCATCATCATCATTCTTCTGGTGTAGATCTGGGTACCGAGAACCTGTACTTCCAATCCATGA
GAAACTTCTCAGAAGATGTGCTGGGGTGGAGAGAGTCGTTCGACCTGCTGCTGAGCAGTAAAAATGGAGT
GGCTGCCTTCCACGCTTTCCTGAAGACAGAGTTCAGTGAGGAGAACCTGGAGTTCTGGCTGGCCTGTGAG
GAGTTCAAGAAGATCCGATCAGCTACCAAGCTGGCCTCCAGGGCACACCAGATCTTTGAGGAGTTCATTT
GCAGTGAGGCCCCTAAAGAGGTCAACATTGACCATGAGACCCGCGAGCTGACGAGGATGAACCTGCAGAC
TGCCACAGCCACATGCTTTGATGCGGCTCAGGGGAAGACACGTACCCTGATGGAGAAGGACTCCTACCCA
CGCTTCCTGAAGTCGCCTGCTTACCGGGACCTGGCTGCCCAAGCCTCAGCCGCCTCTGCCACTTGACAGT
AAAGGTGGATAC
