>Addgene plasmid #39140 | RGS16 | addgene partial sequence | sequence record 52489 | T7_term
GGGCTTGTAGCAGCCGGATCTCAGTGGTGGTGGTGGTGGTGCTCGAGTGCGGCCGCAAGCTTGTCGACGG
AGCTCGAATTCGGATCCGTATCCACCTTTACTGTCAAGTGGCAGAGGCGGCTGAGGCTTGGGCAGCCAGG
TCCCGGTAAGCAGGCGACTTCAGGAAGCGTGGGTAGGAGTCCTTCTCCATCAGGGTACGTGTCTTCCCCT
GAGCCGCATCAAAGCATGTGGCTGTGGCAGTCTGCAGGTTCATCCTCGTCAGCTCGCGGGTCTCATGGTC
AATGTTGACCTCTTTAGGGGCCTCACTGCAAATGAACTCCTCAAAGATCTGGTGTGCCCTGGAGGCCAGC
TTGGTAGCTGATCGGATCTTCTTGAACTCCTCACAGGCCAGCCAGAACTCCAGGTTCTCCTCACTGAACT
CTGTCTTCAGGAAAGCGTGGAAGGCAGCCACTCCATTTTTACTGCTCAGCAGCAGGTCGAACGACTCTCT
CCACCCCAGCACATCTTCTGAGAAGTTTCTCATGGATTGGAAGTACAGGTTCTCGGTACCCAGATCTACA
CCAGAAGAATGATGATGATGATGGTGCATATGTATATCTCCTTCTTAAAGTTAAACAAAATTATTTCTAG
AGGGGAATTGTTATCCGCTCACAATTCCCCTATAGTGAGTCGTATTAATTTCGCGGGATCGAGATCGATC
TCGATCCTCTACGCCGGACGCATCGTGGCCGGCATCACCGGCGCCACAGGTGCGGTTGCTGGCGCCTATA
TCGCCGACATCACCGATGGGGAAGATCGGGCTCGCCACTTCGGGCTCATGAGCGCTTGTTTCGGCGTGGG
TATGGTGGCAGGCCCCGTGGCCGGGGGACTGTTGGGCGCCATCTCCTTGC
