>Addgene plasmid #39140 | RGS16 | addgene partial sequence | sequence record 52490 | T7 5'-TAATACGACTCACTATAGGG-3'
TCTGAATATTTTGTTTACTTTAAGAAGGAGATATACATATGCACCATCATCATCATCATTCTTCTGGTGT
AGATCTGGGTACCGAGAACCTGTACTTCCAATCCATGAGAAACTTCTCAGAAGATGTGCTGGGGTGGAGA
GAGTCGTTCGACCTGCTGCTGAGCAGTAAAAATGGAGTGGCTGCCTTCCACGCTTTCCTGAAGACAGAGT
TCAGTGAGGAGAACCTGGAGTTCTGGCTGGCCTGTGAGGAGTTCAAGAAGATCCGATCAGCTACCAAGCT
GGCCTCCAGGGCACACCAGATCTTTGAGGAGTTCATTTGCAGTGAGGCCCCTAAAGAGGTCAACATTGAC
CATGAGACCCGCGAGCTGACGAGGATGAACCTGCAGACTGCCACAGCCACATGCTTTGATGCGGCTCAGG
GGAAGACACGTACCCTGATGGAGAAGGACTCCTACCCACGCTTCCTGAAGTCGCCTGCTTACCGGGACCT
GGCTGCCCAAGCCTCAGCCGCCTCTGCCACTTGACAGTAAAGGTGGATACGGATCCGAATTCGAGCTCCG
TCGACAAGCTTGCGGCCGCACTCGAGCACCACCACCACCACCACTGAGATCCGGCTGCTAACAAAGCCCG
AAAGGAAGCTGAGTTGGCTGCTGCCACCGCTGAGCAATAACTAGCATAACCCCTTGGGGCCTCTAAACGG
GTCTTGAGGGGTTTTTTGCTGAAAGGAGGAACTATATCCGGATTGGCGAATGGG
[116 nt withheld, positions 755-870]
