[The description below was written by a language model from this plasmid's Addgene catalogue record.]
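Description:
RGS16 is a bacterial expression plasmid built on the pLIC-SGC1 backbone from the SGC, a vector designed for ligation-independent cloning of protein-coding fragments for recombinant production in E. coli. It is selected with ampicillin and is recorded as low copy. No feature table accompanies the record, so the origin of replication and the promoter are not explicitly stated. The listed sequencing primers, T7 forward and T7 terminator reverse, suggest that the insert lies between T7 promoter and terminator elements, as is usual for vectors expressed in hosts that supply T7 RNA polymerase.

The insert is a 502 bp fragment of human RGS16 (regulator of G-protein signalling 16), a member of the RGS family, whose proteins accelerate GTP hydrolysis by G-protein alpha subunits and so dampen G-protein-coupled signalling. The record cautions that the insert may not be the full open reading frame, and its short length fits a truncated construct chosen for crystallisation rather than the complete protein. Exact domain boundaries are not given. The fragment carries an N-terminal histidine tag followed by a TEV protease site, which allows purification by immobilised metal affinity chromatography and then removal of the tag by TEV cleavage to leave near-native protein.

The stated purpose is bacterial expression for structure determination, and the record links the construct to a deposited Protein Data Bank structure of RGS16. It is suited to producing purified RGS16 protein for crystallography and, by extension, for other work needing the recombinant protein.
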