Addgene plasmid #39140: RGS16
Purpose: Bacterial expression for structure determination; may not be full ORF
Depositing lab: Nicola Burgess-Brown. Depositing organization: University of Oxford.
Backbone
  Vector backbone: pLIC-SGC1
  Backbone manufacturer: SGC
  Vector type: Bacterial Expression
Growth in bacteria
  Bacterial resistance: Ampicillin, 100 μg/mL
  Growth temperature: 37°C
  Growth strain: Mach1
  Copy number: Low Copy
Gene/Insert
  Gene/Insert name: RGS16 (alt names: regulator of G-protein signalling 16; PDB:2BT2)
  Species: H. sapiens (human)
  Insert size (bp): 502
  GenBank ID: regulator of G-protein signalling 16 PDB:2BT2
  Entrez Gene: RGS16 (a.k.a. A28-RGS14, A28-RGS14P, RGS-R)
  Tag / fusion protein: His Tev (N terminal on insert)
  Cloning method: Ligation Independent Cloning
  Sequencing primers: 5′ T7; 3′ T7-term
Terms and licenses: Academic/Nonprofit Terms; Industry Terms: Not Available to Industry
How to cite: RGS16 was a gift from Nicola Burgess-Brown (Addgene plasmid # 39140 ; http://n2t.net/addgene:39140 ; RRID:Addgene_39140)
